Addgene plasmid #40219: pLenti4/V5-DEST-P85
Depositing lab: Lynda Chin. Depositing organization: Dana-Farber Cancer Institute.
Backbone
  Vector backbone: pLenti4-V5/DEST
  Backbone manufacturer: Invitrogen
  Backbone size w/o insert (bp): 6949
  Total vector size (bp): 9200
  Vector type: Mammalian Expression, Lentiviral
  Selectable markers: Zeocin
Growth in bacteria
  Bacterial resistance: Ampicillin, 100 μg/mL
  Growth temperature: 37°C
  Growth strain: Stbl3
  Copy number: High Copy
Gene/Insert
  Gene/Insert name: P85 alpha (alt name: PIK3R1)
  Species: H. sapiens (human)
  Insert size (bp): 2175
  Entrez Gene: PIK3R1 (a.k.a. AGM7, GRB1, IMD36, p85, p85-ALPHA, p85alpha)
  Promoter: CMV
  Tag / fusion protein: Flag (N terminal on insert)
  Cloning method: Gateway Cloning
  Sequencing primers: 5′ CMV forward; 3′ V5 reverse
Resource information
  A portion of this plasmid was derived from a plasmid made by: Flag-tagged human P85 construct was provided by Dr Jayne Stommel (National Cancer Institute).
Terms and licenses: Academic/Nonprofit Terms; Industry Terms: Not Available to Industry
How to cite: pLenti4/V5-DEST-P85 was a gift from Lynda Chin (Addgene plasmid # 40219 ; http://n2t.net/addgene:40219 ; RRID:Addgene_40219)
