[The description below was written by a language model from this plasmid's Addgene catalogue record.]
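Description:
pLenti4/V5-DEST-P85 is a lentiviral mammalian expression plasmid built on Invitrogen's pLenti4/V5-DEST Gateway destination backbone, carrying the human PIK3R1 coding sequence, which encodes p85 alpha, the regulatory subunit of class IA phosphoinositide 3-kinase. The insert of about 2.2 kb was introduced by Gateway recombination, giving a construct of roughly 9.2 kb in total. The plasmid is maintained in bacteria as a high-copy, ampicillin-selected vector. The recorded host is a recombination-deficient strain of the kind usually chosen to keep the repeated lentiviral long terminal repeats stable. In mammalian cells, Zeocin resistance serves as the selectable marker, allowing stably transduced or transfected populations to be enriched.

Expression of p85 alpha is driven by the CMV promoter, a strong constitutive promoter in many mammalian cell types. The protein carries an N-terminal Flag epitope that came from the source Flag-tagged p85 construct, which permits detection and immunoprecipitation with anti-Flag antibodies. The backbone name and the V5 reverse sequencing primer point to a V5 epitope sequence downstream of the Gateway cassette, but the record lists only the Flag tag and does not say whether the insert reads through into V5 or ends at its own stop codon. No feature table is provided, so individual lentiviral elements such as the LTRs and packaging signal are inferred from the backbone type rather than documented here.

As a transfer vector, it would be co-delivered with packaging and envelope plasmids to produce lentiviral particles for stable integration. The record supports its use for ectopic expression of tagged human p85 alpha in mammalian cells, for example in studies of PI3K signalling, but it does not state a specific experimental purpose.
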