>Addgene plasmid #40219 | pLenti4/V5-DEST-P85 | addgene partial sequence | sequence record 52340 | CMV-F 5'-CGCAAATGGGCGGTAGGCGTG-3'
GGTGGAATTCTGCAGATATCAACAAGTTTGTACAAAAAAGCAGGCTCCGCGGCCGCCCCCTTCACCATGG
ACTATAAGGACGATGATGACAAATCCATGGCCATGAGTGCTGAGGGGTACCAGTACAGAGCGCTGTATGA
TTATAAAAAGGAAAGAGAAGAAGATATTGACTTGCACTTGGGTGACATATTGACTGTGAATAAAGGGTCC
TTAGTAGCTCTTGGATTCAGTGATGGACAGGAAGCCAGGCCTGAAGAAATTGGCTGGTTAAATGGCTATA
ATGAAACCACAGGGGAAAGGGGGGACTTTCCGGGAACTTATGTAGAATATATTGGAAGGAAAAAAATCTC
GCCTCCCACACCAAAGCCCCGGCCACCTCGGCCTCTTCCTGTTGCACCAGGTTCTTCGAAAACTGAAGCA
GATGTTGAACAACAAGCTTTGACTCTCCCGGATCTTGCAGAGCAGTTTGCCCCTCCTGACATTGCCCCGC
CTCTTCTTATCAAGCTCGTGGAAGCCATTGAAAAGAAAGGTCTGGAATGTTCAACTCTATACAGAACACA
GAGCTCCAGCAACCTGGCAGAATTACGACAGCTTCTTGATTG
